Addgene plasmid #221814: pCSC-NGN2-IRES-ISL1-T2A-LHX3
Purpose: Lentiviral vector expressing human NEUROG2, ISL1 and LHX3 for inducing pluripotent stem cells into cholinergic motor neurons.
Depositing lab: Baojin Ding. Depositing organization: University of Louisiana at Lafayette. Publication: Generation and optimization of highly pure motor neurons from human induced pluripotent stem cells via lentiviral delivery of transcription factors. Sepehrimanesh M, Ding B. Am J Physiol Cell Physiol. 2020 Oct 1;319(4):C771-C780. doi: 10.1152/ajpcell.00279.2020. Epub 2020 Aug 12. PubMed 32783653.
Backbone
  Vector backbone: Lentiviral vector
  Backbone size w/o insert (bp): 9861
  Total vector size (bp): 12228
  Vector type: Mammalian Expression, Lentiviral
Growth in bacteria
  Bacterial resistance: Ampicillin, 100 μg/mL
  Growth temperature: 30°C
  Growth strain: NEB Stable
  Copy number: High Copy
Gene/Insert 1
  Gene/Insert name: NEUROG2 (alt name: NGN2)
  Species: H. sapiens (human)
  Insert size (bp): 2016
  GenBank ID: NM_024019.4
  Entrez Gene: NEUROG2 (a.k.a. Atoh4, Math4A, NGN2, bHLHa8, ngn-2)
  Promoter: CMV
  Cloning method: Restriction Enzyme; 5′ cloning site ClaI (not destroyed); 3′ cloning site XbaI (destroyed during cloning)
  Sequencing primers: 5′ agctcgtttagtgaaccgtcagatc; 3′ cgtcttttggcaatgtgagg
Gene/Insert 2
  Gene/Insert name: ISL1
  Species: H. sapiens (human)
  Insert size (bp): 1158
  GenBank ID: NM_002202.3
  Entrez Gene: ISL1 (a.k.a. ISLET1, Isl-1)
Gene/Insert 3
  Gene/Insert name: LHX3
  Species: H. sapiens (human)
  Insert size (bp): 1209
  GenBank ID: NM_178138.6
  Entrez Gene: LHX3 (a.k.a. CPHD3, LIM3, M2-LHX3)
Terms and licenses: Academic/Nonprofit Terms; Industry Terms: Not Available to Industry
How to cite: pCSC-NGN2-IRES-ISL1-T2A-LHX3 was a gift from Baojin Ding (Addgene plasmid # 221814 ; http://n2t.net/addgene:221814 ; RRID:Addgene_221814)
