[The description below was written by a language model from this plasmid's Addgene catalogue record and pLannotate feature annotations shown in this document.]
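Description:
pCSC-NGN2-IRES-ISL1-T2A-LHX3 is an HIV-1-based lentiviral transfer plasmid of about 12.2 kb that delivers three human transcription factors, NEUROG2 (NGN2), ISL1 and LHX3, from a single transcript. It is maintained in E. coli through a high-copy ColE1/pUC-type origin with ampicillin resistance, and the backbone also carries an f1 origin. Outside the viral region lies an SV40/EM7-driven bleomycin/Zeocin resistance cassette with an SV40 poly(A) signal. Because this cassette sits beyond the 3' LTR, it would not be packaged into virus.

The viral genome is transcribed in packaging cells from a CMV enhancer/promoter fused to a truncated 5' LTR, a Tat-independent arrangement. This is followed by the Ψ packaging signal with a gag fragment, the RRE for Rev-dependent nuclear export, and the cPPT/CTS element that aids nuclear import of the reverse-transcribed genome. An internal CMV enhancer/promoter then drives NEUROG2. An EMCV IRES allows cap-independent translation of a second open reading frame encoding ISL1 and LHX3. According to the construct name these two are joined by a T2A self-cleaving peptide, which the feature table does not annotate separately; it falls in the gap between the two coding regions, and LHX3 is annotated as a fragment of the reference protein. A WPRE downstream enhances transcript stability and expression, and the 3' LTR region is followed by a bGH polyadenylation signal.

The stated use is lentiviral transduction of human pluripotent stem cells to convert them into cholinergic motor neurons. NEUROG2 supplies proneural activity, while ISL1 and LHX3 cooperate to specify motor neuron identity.
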