Features (pLannotate 1.2.2; 35 found; start..end, strand, type, name):
      4..383     +  enhancer       CMV enhancer: human cytomegalovirus immediate early enhancer
    384..583     +  promoter       CMV promoter: human cytomegalovirus (CMV) immediate early promoter
    601..781     +  LTR            5' LTR (truncated): truncated 5' long terminal repeat (LTR) from HIV-1
    828..953     +  misc_feature   HIV-1 Ψ: packaging signal of human immunodeficiency virus type 1
    937..1300    +  CDS            HIV-1 gag (fragment): gag protein from human immunodeficiency virus 1; gag
   1446..1679    +  misc_feature   RRE: The Rev response element (RRE) of HIV-1 allows for Rev-dependent mRNA export from the nucleus to the cytoplasm.
   2056..2156    +  CDS            Rev (fragment): human immunodeficiency virus 1 (HIV-1) Rev protein; rev; enhances nuclear export of unspliced and incompletely spliced viral mRNAs
   2160..2276    +  misc_feature   cPPT/CTS: central polypurine tract and central termination sequence of HIV-1
   2299..2602    +  enhancer       CMV enhancer: human cytomegalovirus immediate early enhancer
   2603..2806    +  promoter       CMV promoter: human cytomegalovirus (CMV) immediate early promoter
   2901..3716    +  CDS            NEUROG2: NGN2_HUMAN - Also known as ATOH4, BHLHA8, NGN2. Experimental evidence at protein level: Swiss-Prot protein existence level 1. Transcriptional regulator. Involved in neuronal differentiation. Activates transcription by binding to the E box (5'- CANNTG-3'). From Homo sapiens (Human).
   3732..4291    +  misc_feature   IRES: internal ribosome entry site (IRES) of the encephalomyocarditis virus (EMCV)
   4316..5362    +  CDS            ISL1: ISL1_HUMAN - Experimental evidence at protein level: Swiss-Prot protein existence level 1. DNA-binding transcriptional activator. Recognizes and binds to the consensus octamer binding site 5'-ATAATTAA-3' in promoter of target genes. Plays a fundamental role in the gene regulatory network essential for retinal ganglion cell (RGC) differentiation. Cooperates with the transcription factor POU4F2 to achieve maximal levels of expression of RGC target genes and RGC fate specification in the developing retina. Involved in the specification of motor neurons in cooperation with LHX3 and LDB1. Binds to
   5546..6661    +  CDS            LHX3 (fragment): LHX3_HUMAN - Experimental evidence at protein level: Swiss-Prot protein existence level 1. Acts as a transcriptional activator. Binds to and activates the promoter of the alpha-glycoprotein gene, and synergistically enhances transcription from the prolactin promoter in cooperation with POU1F1/Pit-1 (By similarity). Required for the establishment of the specialized cells of the pituitary gland and the nervous system. Involved in the development of interneurons and motor neurons in cooperation with LDB1 and ISL1. From Homo sapiens (Human).
   6684..6800    +  CDS            nef (fragment): NEF_HV1Z2 - Experimental evidence at protein level: Swiss-Prot protein existence level 1. Extracellular Nef protein targets CD4(+) T-lymphocytes for apoptosis by interacting with CXCR4 surface receptors. From Human immunodeficiency virus type 1 group M subtype D (isolate Z2/CDC-Z34) (HIV-1).
   6803..7391    +  misc_feature   WPRE: woodchuck hepatitis virus posttranscriptional regulatory element
   7408..7476    +  CDS            nef (fragment): NEF_HV1Z2 - Experimental evidence at protein level: Swiss-Prot protein existence level 1. Extracellular Nef protein targets CD4(+) T-lymphocytes for apoptosis by interacting with CXCR4 surface receptors. From Human immunodeficiency virus type 1 group M subtype D (isolate Z2/CDC-Z34) (HIV-1).
   7478..7790    +  LTR            5' LTR (fragment): 5' long terminal repeat (LTR) from HIV-1
   7798..7978    +  LTR            5' LTR (truncated): truncated 5' long terminal repeat (LTR) from HIV-1
   8010..8234    +  polyA_signal   bGH poly(A) signal: bovine growth hormone polyadenylation signal
   8238..8259    +  promoter       SV40 promoter (fragment): SV40 enhancer and early promoter
   8280..8708    +  rep_origin     f1 ori (sequence partly withheld): f1 bacteriophage origin of replication; arrow indicates direction of (+) strand synthesis
   8722..9051    +  promoter       SV40 promoter: SV40 enhancer and early promoter
   9099..9146    +  promoter       EM7 promoter: synthetic bacterial promoter&nbsp
   9165..9539    +  CDS            BleoR: antibiotic-binding protein; Sh ble from Streptoalloteichus hindustanus; confers resistance to bleomycin, phleomycin, and Zeocin™
   9549..9674    +  CDS            ble (fragment): BLE_KLEPN - Experimental evidence at protein level: Swiss-Prot protein existence level 1. Binding protein with a strong affinity to the bleomycin family of antibiotics. Binds to CL990; an antimitotic-antibiotic compound. From Klebsiella pneumoniae.
   9669..9790    +  polyA_signal   SV40 poly(A) signal: SV40 polyadenylation signal
   9861..9883    -  protein_bind   lac operator (fragment): The lac repressor binds to the lac operator to inhibit transcription in E. coli. This inhibition can be relieved by adding lactose or isopropyl-β-D-thiogalactopyranoside (IPTG). lac repressor encoded by lacI
   9887..9917    -  promoter       lac promoter: promoter for the E. coli lac operon
   9932..9953    -  protein_bind   CAP binding site: CAP binding activates transcription in the presence of cAMP. E. coli catabolite activator protein
   9966..10058   -  CDS            lacI (fragment): lac repressor; lacI; The lac repressor binds to the lac operator to inhibit transcription in E. coli. This inhibition can be relieved by adding lactose or isopropyl-β-D-thiogalactopyranoside (IPTG).
  10241..10829   -  rep_origin     ori: high-copy-number ColE1/pMB1/pBR322/pUC origin of replication
  11000..11860   -  CDS            AmpR: β-lactamase; bla; confers resistance to ampicillin, carbenicillin, and related antibiotics
  11861..11965   -  promoter       AmpR promoter: bla
  12024..12076   -  misc_feature   bom (fragment): basis of mobility region from pBR322
>Addgene plasmid #221814 | pCSC-NGN2-IRES-ISL1-T2A-LHX3 | addgene full sequence | sequence record 437864 | Addgene NGS Result
GTTGACATTGATTATTGACTAGTTATTAATAGTAATCAATTACGGGGTCATTAGTTCATAGCCCATATAT
GGAGTTCCGCGTTACATAACTTACGGTAAATGGCCCGCCTGGCTGACCGCCCAACGACCCCCGCCCATTG
ACGTCAATAATGACGTATGTTCCCATAGTAACGCCAATAGGGACTTTCCATTGACGTCAATGGGTGGAGT
ATTTACGGTAAACTGCCCACTTGGCAGTACATCAAGTGTATCATATGCCAAGTACGCCCCCTATTGACGT
CAATGACGGTAAATGGCCCGCCTGGCATTATGCCCAGTACATGACCTTATGGGACTTTCCTACTTGGCAG
TACATCTACGTATTAGTCATCGCTATTACCATGGTGATGCGGTTTTGGCAGTACATCAATGGGCGTGGAT
AGCGGTTTGACTCACGGGGATTTCCAAGTCTCCACCCCATTGACGTCAATGGGAGTTTGTTTTGGCACCA
AAATCAACGGGACTTTCCAAAATGTCGTAACAACTCCGCCCCATTGACGCAAATGGGCGGTAGGCGTGTA
CGGTGGGAGGTCTATATAAGCAGCGCGTTTTGCCTGTACTGGGTCTCTCTGGTTAGACCAGATCTGAGCC
TGGGAGCTCTCTGGCTAACTAGGGAACCCACTGCTTAAGCCTCAATAAAGCTTGCCTTGAGTGCTTCAAG
TAGTGTGTGCCCGTCTGTTGTGTGACTCTGGTAACTAGAGATCCCTCAGACCCTTTTAGTCAGTGTGGAA
AATCTCTAGCAGTGGCGCCCGAACAGGGACTTGAAAGCGAAAGGGAAACCAGAGGAGCTCTCTCGACGCA
GGACTCGGCTTGCTGAAGCGCGCACGGCAAGAGGCGAGGGGCGGCGACTGGTGAGTACGCCAAAAATTTT
GACTAGCGGAGGCTAGAAGGAGAGAGATGGGTGCGAGAGCGTCAGTATTAAGCGGGGGAGAATTAGATCG
CGATGGGAAAAAATTCGGTTAAGGCCAGGGGGAAAGAAAAAATATAAATTAAAACATATAGTATGGGCAA
GCAGGGAGCTAGAACGATTCGCAGTTAATCCTGGCCTGTTAGAAACATCAGAAGGCTGTAGACAAATACT
GGGACAGCTACAACCATCCCTTCAGACAGGATCAGAAGAACTTAGATCATTATATAATACAGTAGCAACC
CTCTATTGTGTGCATCAAAGGATAGAGATAAAAGACACCAAGGAAGCTTTAGACAAGATAGAGGAAGAGC
AAAACAAAAGTAAGACCACCGCACAGCAAGCGGCCGCTGATCTTCAGACCTGGAGGAGGAGATATGAGGG
ACAATTGGAGAAGTGAATTATATAAATATAAAGTAGTAAAAATTGAACCATTAGGAGTAGCACCCACCAA
GGCAAAGAGAAGAGTGGTGCAGAGAGAAAAAAGAGCAGTGGGAATAGGAGCTTTGTTCCTTGGGTTCTTG
GGAGCAGCAGGAAGCACTATGGGCGCAGCGTCAATGACGCTGACGGTACAGGCCAGACAATTATTGTCTG
GTATAGTGCAGCAGCAGAACAATTTGCTGAGGGCTATTGAGGCGCAACAGCATCTGTTGCAACTCACAGT
CTGGGGCATCAAGCAGCTCCAGGCAAGAATCCTGGCTGTGGAAAGATACCTAAAGGATCAACAGCTCCTG
GGGATTTGGGGTTGCTCTGGAAAACTCATTTGCACCACTGCTGTGCCTTGGAATGCTAGTTGGAGTAATA
AATCTCTGGAACAGATTTGGAATCACACGACCTGGATGGAGTGGGACAGAGAAATTAACAATTACACAAG
CTTAATACACTCCTTAATTGAAGAATCGCAAAACCAGCAAGAAAAGAATGAACAAGAATTATTGGAATTA
GATAAATGGGCAAGTTTGTGGAATTGGTTTAACATAACAAATTGGCTGTGGTATATAAAATTATTCATAA
TGATAGTAGGAGGCTTGGTAGGTTTAAGAATAGTTTTTGCTGTACTTTCTATAGTGAATAGAGTTAGGCA
GGGATATTCACCATTATCGTTTCAGACCCACCTCCCAACCCCGAGGGGACCCGACAGGCCCGAAGGAATA
GAAGAAGAAGGTGGAGAGAGAGACAGAGACAGATCCATTCGATTAGTGAACGGATCAACTTTTAAAAGAA
AAGGGGGGATTGGGGGGTACAGTGCAGGGGAAAGAATAGTAGACATAATAGCAACAGACATACAAACTAA
AGAATTACAAAAACAAATTACAAAATTCAAAATTTTATCGATAAGCTTGGGAGTTCCGCGTTACATAACT
TACGGTAAATGGCCCGCCTGGCTGACCGCCCAACGACCCCCGCCCATTGACGTCAATAATGACGTATGTT
CCCATAGTAACGCCAATAGGGACTTTCCATTGACGTCAATGGGTGGAGTATTTACGGTAAACTGCCCACT
TGGCAGTACATCAAGTGTATCATATGCCAAGTACGCCCCCTATTGACGTCAATGACGGTAAATGGCCCGC
CTGGCATTATGCCCAGTACATGACCTTATGGGACTTTCCTACTTGGCAGTACATCTACGTATTAGTCATC
GCTATTACCATGGTGATGCGGTTTTGGCAGTACATCAATGGGCGTGGATAGCGGTTTGACTCACGGGGAT
TTCCAAGTCTCCACCCCATTGACGTCAATGGGAGTTTGTTTTGGCACCAAAATCAACGGGACTTTCCAAA
ATGTCGTAACAACTCCGCCCCATTGACGCAAATGGGCGGTAGGCGTGTACGGTGGGAGGTCTATATAAGC
AGAGCTCGTTTAGTGAACCGTCAGATCGCCTGGAGACGCCATCCACGCTGTTTTGACCTCCATAGAAGAC
ACCGACTCTAGAGGATCCACCGGTGCCACCATGTTCGTCAAATCCGAGACCTTGGAGTTGAAGGAGGAAG
AGGACGTGTTAGTGCTGCTCGGATCGGCCTCCCCCGCCTTGGCGGCCCTGACCCCGCTGTCATCCAGCGC
CGACGAAGAAGAGGAGGAGGAGCCGGGCGCGTCAGGCGGGGCGCGTCGGCAGCGCGGGGCTGAGGCCGGG
CAGGGGGCGCGGGGCGGCGTGGCTGCGGGTGCGGAGGGCTGCCGGCCCGCACGGCTGCTGGGTCTGGTAC
ACGATTGCAAACGGCGCCCTTCCCGGGCGCGGGCCGTCTCCCGAGGCGCCAAGACGGCCGAGACGGTGCA
GCGCATCAAGAAGACCCGTAGACTGAAGGCCAACAACCGCGAGCGAAACCGCATGCACAACCTCAACGCG
GCACTGGACGCGCTGCGCGAGGTGCTCCCCACGTTCCCCGAGGACGCCAAGCTCACCAAGATCGAGACCC
TGCGCTTCGCCCACAACTACATCTGGGCACTCACCGAGACCCTGCGCCTGGCGGATCACTGCGGGGGCGG
CGGCGGGGGCCTGCCGGGGGCGCTCTTCTCCGAGGCAGTGTTGCTGAGCCCGGGAGGCGCCAGCGCCGCC
CTGAGCAGCAGCGGAGACAGCCCCTCGCCCGCCTCCACGTGGAGTTGCACCAACAGCCCCGCGCCGTCCT
CCTCCGTGTCCTCCAATTCCACCTCCCCCTACAGCTGCACTTTATCGCCCGCCAGCCCGGCCGGGTCAGA
CATGGACTATTGGCAGCCCCCACCTCCCGACAAGCACCGCTATGCACCTCACCTCCCCATAGCCAGGGAT
TGTATCTAGATGAATTCCGCCCCCCCCCCCCTAACGTTACTGGCCGAAGCCGCTTGGAATAAGGCCGGTG
TGCGTTTGTCTATATGTTATTTTCCACCATATTGCCGTCTTTTGGCAATGTGAGGGCCCGGAAACCTGGC
CCTGTCTTCTTGACGAGCATTCCTAGGGGTCTTTCCCCTCTCGCCAAAGGAATGCAAGGTCTGTTGAATG
TCGTGAAGGAAGCAGTTCCTCTGGAAGCTTCTTGAAGACAAACAACGTCTGTAGCGACCCTTTGCAGGCA
GCGGAACCCCCCACCTGGCGACAGGTGCCTCTGCGGCCAAAAGCCACGTGTATAAGATACACCTGCAAAG
GCGGCACAACCCCAGTGCCACGTTGTGAGTTGGATAGTTGTGGAAAGAGTCAAATGGCTCTCCTCAAGCG
TATTCAACAAGGGGCTGAAGGATGCCCAGAAGGTACCCCATTGTATGGGATCTGATCTGGGGCCTCGGTG
CACATGCTTTACATGTGTTTAGTCGAGGTTAAAAAACGTCTAGGCCCCCCGAACCACGGGGACGTGGTTT
TCCTTTGAAAAACACGATAATGCTAGAGGATCCACCGGTGCCACCATGGGAGACATGGGAGATCCACCAA
AAAAAAAACGTCTGATTTCCCTATGTGTTGGTTGCGGCAATCAGATTCACGATCAGTATATTCTGAGGGT
TTCTCCGGATTTGGAATGGCATGCGGCATGTTTGAAATGTGCGGAGTGTAATCAGTATTTGGACGAGAGC
TGTACATGCTTTGTTAGGGATGGGAAAACCTACTGTAAAAGAGATTATATCAGGTTGTACGGGATCAAAT
GCGCCAAGTGCAGCATCGGCTTCAGCAAGAACGACTTCGTGATGCGTGCCCGCTCCAAGGTGTATCACAT
CGAGTGTTTCCGCTGTGTGGCCTGCAGCCGCCAGCTCATCCCTGGGGACGAATTTGCGCTTCGGGAGGAC
GGTCTCTTCTGCCGAGCAGACCACGATGTGGTGGAGAGGGCCAGTCTAGGCGCTGGCGACCCGCTCAGTC
CCCTGCATCCAGCGCGGCCACTGCAAATGGCAGCGGAGCCCATCTCCGCCAGGCAGCCGGCCCTGCGGCC
CCACGTCCACAAGCAGCCGGAGAAGACCACCCGCGTGCGGACTGTGCTGAACGAGAAGCAGCTGCACACC
TTGCGGACCTGCTACGCCGCAAACCCGCGGCCAGATGCGCTCATGAAGGAGCAACTGGTAGAGATGACGG
GCCTCAGTCCCCGTGTGATCCGGGTCTGGTTTCAAAACAAGCGGTGCAAGGACAAGAAGCGAAGCATCAT
GATGAAGCAACTCCAGCAGCAGCAGCCCAATGACAAAACTAATATCCAGGGGATGACAGGAACTCCCATG
GTGGCTGCCAGTCCAGAGAGACACGACGGTGGCTTACAGGCTAACCCAGTGGAAGTACAAAGTTACCAGC
CACCTTGGAAAGTACTGAGCGACTTCGCCTTGCAGAGTGACATAGATCAGCCTGCTTTTCAGCAACTGGT
CAATTTTTCAGAAGGAGGACCGGGCTCTAATTCCACTGGCAGTGAAGTAGCATCAATGTCCTCTCAACTT
CCAGATACACCTAACAGCATGGTAGCCAGTCCTATTGAGGCAAGGTACAAGTCCGGACTCAGATCCTACG
AGGGGAGAGGAAGTCTTCTGACCTGCGGAGACGTCGAAGAGAATCCTGGACCCGCTAGAGCCACCATGGA
GGCGCGCGGGGAGCTGGGCCCGGCCCGGGAGTCGGCGGGAGGCGACCTGCTGCTAGCACTGCTGGCGCGG
AGGGCGGACCTGCGCCGAGAGATCCCGCTGTGCGCTGGCTGTGACCAGCACATCCTGGACCGCTTCATCC
TCAAGGCTCTGGACCGCCACTGGCACAGCAAGTGTCTCAAGTGCAGCGACTGCCACACGCCACTGGCCGA
GCGCTGCTTCAGCCGAGGGGAGAGCGTTTACTGCAAGGACGACTTTTTCAAGCGCTTCGGGACCAAGTGC
GCCGCGTGCCAGCTGGGCATCCCGCCCACGCAGGTGGTGCGCCGCGCCCAGGACTTCGTGTACCACCTGC
ACTGCTTTGCCTGCGTCGTGTGCAAGCGGCAGCTGGCCACGGGCGACGAGTTCTACCTCATGGAGGACAG
CCGGCTCGTGTGCAAGGCGGACTACGAAACCGCCAAGCAGCGAGAGGCCGAGGCCACGGCCAAGCGGCCG
CGCACGACCATCACCGCCAAGCAGCTGGAGACGCTGAAGAGCGCTTACAACACCTCGCCCAAGCCGGCGC
GCCACGTGCGCGAGCAGCTCTCGTCCGAGACGGGCCTGGACATGCGCGTGGTGCAGGTTTGGTTCCAGAA
CCGCCGGGCCAAGGAGAAGAGGCTGAAGAAGGACGCCGGCCGGCAGCGCTGGGGGCAGTATTTCCGCAAC
ATGAAGCGCTCCCGCGGCGGCTCCAAGTCGGACAAGGACAGCGTTCAGGAGGGGCAGGACAGCGACGCTG
AGGTCTCCTTCCCCGATGAGCCTTCCTTGGCGGAAATGGGCCCGGCCAATGGCCTCTACGGGAGCTTGGG
GGAACCCACCCAGGCCTTGGGCCGGCCCTCGGGAGCCCTGGGCAACTTCTCCCTGGAGCATGGAGGCCTG
GCAGGCCCAGAGCAGTACCGAGAGCTGCGTCCCGGCAGCCCCTACGGTGTCCCCCCATCCCCCGCCGCCC
CGCAGAGCCTCCCTGGCCCCCAGCCCCTCCTCTCCAGCCTGGTGTACCCAGACACCAGCTTGGGCCTTGT
GCCCTCGGGAGCCCCCGGCGGGCCCCCACCCATGAGGGTGCTGGCAGGGAACGGACCCAGTTCTGACCTA
TCCACGGGGAGCAGCGGGGGTTACCCCGACTTCCCTGCCAGCCCCGCCTCCTGGCTGGATGAGGTAGACC
ACGCTCAGTTCTAACTCGAGGGATCAAGCTTATCGAAACCTGGAAAAACATGGAGCAATCACAAGTAGCA
ATACAGCAGCTACCAATGCTGATTGTGCCTGGCTAGAAGCACAAGAGGAGGAGGAGGTGGGTTTTCCAGT
CACACCTCAGACAATCAACCTCTGGATTACAAAATTTGTGAAAGATTGACTGGTATTCTTAACTATGTTG
CTCCTTTTACGCTATGTGGATACGCTGCTTTAATGCCTTTGTATCATGCTATTGCTTCCCGTATGGCTTT
CATTTTCTCCTCCTTGTATAAATCCTGGTTGCTGTCTCTTTATGAGGAGTTGTGGCCCGTTGTCAGGCAA
CGTGGCGTGGTGTGCACTGTGTTTGCTGACGCAACCCCCACTGGTTGGGGCATTGCCACCACCTGTCAGC
TCCTTTCCGGGACTTTCGCTTTCCCCCTCCCTATTGCCACGGCGGAACTCATCGCCGCCTGCCTTGCCCG
CTGCTGGACAGGGGCTCGGCTGTTGGGCACTGACAATTCCGTGGTGTTGTCGGGGAAGCTGACGTCCTTT
CCATGGCTGCTCGCCTGTGTTGCCACCTGGATTCTGCGCGGGACGTCCTTCTGCTACGTCCCTTCGGCCC
TCAATCCAGCGGACCTTCCTTCCCGCGGCCTGCTGCCGGCTCTGCGGCCTCTTCCGCGTCTTCGCCTTCG
CCCTCAGACGAGTCGGATCTCCCTTTGGGCCGCCTCCCCGCCTGGAATTCGAGCTCGGTACCTTTAAGAC
CAATGACTTACAAGGCAGCTGTAGATCTTAGCCACTTTTTAAAAGAAAAGGGGGGACTGGAAGGGCTAAT
TCACTCCCAACGAAGACAAGATATCCTTGATCTGTGGATCTACCACACACAAGGCTACTTCCCTGATTGG
CAGAACTACACACCAGGGCCAGGGATCAGATATCCACTGACCTTTGGATGGTGCTACAAGCTAGTACCAG
TTGAGCAAGAGAAGGTAGAAGAAGCCAATGAAGGAGAGAACACCCGCTTGTTACACCCTGTGAGCCTGCA
TGGGATGGATGACCCGGAGAGAGAAGTATTAGAGTGGAGGTTTGACAGCCGCCTAGCATTTCATCACATG
GCCCGAGAGCTGCATCCGGACTGTACTGGGTCTCTCTGGTTAGACCAGATCTGAGCCTGGGAGCTCTCTG
GCTAACTAGGGAACCCACTGCTTAAGCCTCAATAAAGCTTGCCTTGAGTGCTTCAAGTAGTGTGTGCCCG
TCTGTTGTGTGACTCTGGTAACTAGAGATCCCTCAGACCCTTTTAGTCAGTGTGGAAAATCTCTAGCAGG
GCCGCTTTAAACCCGCTGATCAGCCTCGACTGTGCCTTCTAGTTGCCAGCCATCTGTTGTTTGCCCCTCC
CCCGTGCCTTCCTTGACCCTGGAAGGTGCCACTCCCACTGTCCTTTCCTAATAAAATGAGGAAATTGCAT
CGCATTGTCTGAGTAGGTGTCATTCTATTCTGGGGGGTGGGGTGGGGCAGGACAGCAAGGGGGAGGATTG
GGAAGACAATAGCAGGCATGCTGGGGATGCGGTGGGCTCTATGGCTTCTGAGGCGGAAAGAACCAGCTGG
GGCTCTAGGGGGTATCCCC
[124 nt withheld, positions 8280-8403]
C
[91 nt withheld, positions 8405-8495]
A
[49 nt withheld, positions 8497-8545]
CCTTTGACGTTGGAGTCCACGTTCTTT
[37 nt withheld, positions 8573-8609]
ACCCTATCTCGGTCTATTCTTTTGATTTATAAGGGATTTTGCCGATTTCGGCCTATTGGTTAAAAAATGA
GCTGATTTAACAAAAATTTAACGCGAATTAATTCTGTGGAATGTGTGTCAGTTAGGGTGTGGAAAGTCCC
CAGGCTCCCCAGCAGGCAGAAGTATGCAAAGCATGCATCTCAATTAGTCAGCAACCAGGTGTGGAAAGTC
CCCAGGCTCCCCAGCAGGCAGAAGTATGCAAAGCATGCATCTCAATTAGTCAGCAACCATAGTCCCGCCC
CTAACTCCGCCCATCCCGCCCCTAACTCCGCCCAGTTCCGCCCATTCTCCGCCCCATGGCTGACTAATTT
TTTTTATTTATGCAGAGGCCGAGGCCGCCTCTGCCTCTGAGCTATTCCAGAAGTAGTGAGGAGGCTTTTT
TGGAGGCCTAGGCTTTTGCAAAAAGCTCCCGGGAGCTTGTATATCCATTTTCGGATCTGATCAGCACGTG
TTGACAATTAATCATCGGCATAGTATATCGGCATAGTATAATACGACAAGGTGAGGAACTAAACCATGGC
CAAGTTGACCAGTGCCGTTCCGGTGCTCACCGCGCGCGACGTCGCCGGAGCGGTCGAGTTCTGGACCGAC
CGGCTCGGGTTCTCCCGGGACTTCGTGGAGGACGACTTCGCCGGTGTGGTCCGGGACGACGTGACCCTGT
TCATCAGCGCGGTCCAGGACCAGGTGGTGCCGGACAACACCCTGGCCTGGGTGTGGGTGCGCGGCCTGGA
CGAGCTGTACGCCGAGTGGTCGGAGGTCGTGTCCACGAACTTCCGGGACGCCTCCGGGCCGGCCATGACC
GAGATCGGCGAGCAGCCGTGGGGGCGGGAGTTCGCCCTGCGCGACCCGGCCGGCAACTGCGTGCACTTCG
TGGCCGAGGAGCAGGACTGACACGTGCTACGAGATTTCGATTCCACCGCCGCCTTCTATGAAAGGTTGGG
CTTCGGAATCGTTTTCCGGGACGCCGGCTGGATGATCCTCCAGCGCGGGGATCTCATGCTGGAGTTCTTC
GCCCACCCCAACTTGTTTATTGCAGCTTATAATGGTTACAAATAAAGCAATAGCATCACAAATTTCACAA
ATAAAGCATTTTTTTCACTGCATTCTAGTTGTGGTTTGTCCAAACTCATCAATGTATCTTATCATGTCTG
TATACCGTCGACCTCTAGCTAGAGCTTGGCGTAATCATGGTCATAGCTGTTTCCTGTGTGAAATTGTTAT
CCGCTCACAATTCCACACAACATACGAGCCGGAAGCATAAAGTGTAAAGCCTGGGGTGCCTAATGAGTGA
GCTAACTCACATTAATTGCGTTGCGCTCACTGCCCGCTTTCCAGTCGGGAAACCTGTCGTGCCAGCTGCA
TTAATGAATCGGCCAACGCGCGGGGAGAGGCGGTTTGCGTATTGGGCGCTCTTCCGCTTCCTCGCTCACT
GACTCGCTGCGCTCGGTCGTTCGGCTGCGGCGAGCGGTATCAGCTCACTCAAAGGCGGTAATACGGTTAT
CCACAGAATCAGGGGATAACGCAGGAAAGAACATGTGAGCAAAAGGCCAGCAAAAGGCCAGGAACCGTAA
AAAGGCCGCGTTGCTGGCGTTTTTCCATAGGCTCCGCCCCCCTGACGAGCATCACAAAAATCGACGCTCA
AGTCAGAGGTGGCGAAACCCGACAGGACTATAAAGATACCAGGCGTTTCCCCCTGGAAGCTCCCTCGTGC
GCTCTCCTGTTCCGACCCTGCCGCTTACCGGATACCTGTCCGCCTTTCTCCCTTCGGGAAGCGTGGCGCT
TTCTCATAGCTCACGCTGTAGGTATCTCAGTTCGGTGTAGGTCGTTCGCTCCAAGCTGGGCTGTGTGCAC
GAACCCCCCGTTCAGCCCGACCGCTGCGCCTTATCCGGTAACTATCGTCTTGAGTCCAACCCGGTAAGAC
ACGACTTATCGCCACTGGCAGCAGCCACTGGTAACAGGATTAGCAGAGCGAGGTATGTAGGCGGTGCTAC
AGAGTTCTTGAAGTGGTGGCCTAACTACGGCTACACTAGAAGAACAGTATTTGGTATCTGCGCTCTGCTG
AAGCCAGTTACCTTCGGAAAAAGAGTTGGTAGCTCTTGATCCGGCAAACAAACCACCGCTGGTAGCGGTG
GTTTTTTTGTTTGCAAGCAGCAGATTACGCGCAGAAAAAAAGGATCTCAAGAAGATCCTTTGATCTTTTC
TACGGGGTCTGACGCTCAGTGGAACGAAAACTCACGTTAAGGGATTTTGGTCATGAGATTATCAAAAAGG
ATCTTCACCTAGATCCTTTTAAATTAAAAATGAAGTTTTAAATCAATCTAAAGTATATATGAGTAAACTT
GGTCTGACAGTTACCAATGCTTAATCAGTGAGGCACCTATCTCAGCGATCTGTCTATTTCGTTCATCCAT
AGTTGCCTGACTCCCCGTCGTGTAGATAACTACGATACGGGAGGGCTTACCATCTGGCCCCAGTGCTGCA
ATGATACCGCGAGACCCACGCTCACCGGCTCCAGATTTATCAGCAATAAACCAGCCAGCCGGAAGGGCCG
AGCGCAGAAGTGGTCCTGCAACTTTATCCGCCTCCATCCAGTCTATTAATTGTTGCCGGGAAGCTAGAGT
AAGTAGTTCGCCAGTTAATAGTTTGCGCAACGTTGTTGCCATTGCTACAGGCATCGTGGTGTCACGCTCG
TCGTTTGGTATGGCTTCATTCAGCTCCGGTTCCCAACGATCAAGGCGAGTTACATGATCCCCCATGTTGT
GCAAAAAAGCGGTTAGCTCCTTCGGTCCTCCGATCGTTGTCAGAAGTAAGTTGGCCGCAGTGTTATCACT
CATGGTTATGGCAGCACTGCATAATTCTCTTACTGTCATGCCATCCGTAAGATGCTTTTCTGTGACTGGT
GAGTACTCAACCAAGTCATTCTGAGAATAGTGTATGCGGCGACCGAGTTGCTCTTGCCCGGCGTCAATAC
GGGATAATACCGCGCCACATAGCAGAACTTTAAAAGTGCTCATCATTGGAAAACGTTCTTCGGGGCGAAA
ACTCTCAAGGATCTTACCGCTGTTGAGATCCAGTTCGATGTAACCCACTCGTGCACCCAACTGATCTTCA
GCATCTTTTACTTTCACCAGCGTTTCTGGGTGAGCAAAAACAGGAAGGCAAAATGCCGCAAAAAAGGGAA
TAAGGGCGACACGGAAATGTTGAATACTCATACTCTTCCTTTTTCAATATTATTGAAGCATTTATCAGGG
TTATTGTCTCATGAGCGGATACATATTTGAATGTATTTAGAAAAATAAACAAATAGGGGTTCCGCGCACA
TTTCCCCGAAAAGTGCCACCTGACGTCGACGGATCGGGAGATCTCCCGATCCCCTATGGTGCACTCTCAG
TACAATCTGCTCTGATGCCGCATAGTTAAGCCAGTATCTGCTCCCTGCTTGTGTGTTGGAGGTCGCTGAG
TAGTGCGCGAGCAAAATTTAAGCTACAACAAGGCAAGGCTTGACCGACAATTGCATGAAGAATCTGCTTA
GGGTTAGGCGTTTTGCGCTGCTTCGCGATGTACGGGCCAGATATACGC
